>Addgene plasmid #111516 | pET21a - Ec-ClpX | addgene full sequence | sequence record 212932 | Addgene NGS Result
GATGTCGGCGATATAGGCGCCAGCAACCGCACCTGTGGCGCCGGTGATGCCGGCCACGATGCGTCCGGCG
TAGAGGATCGAGATCTCGATCCCGCGAAATTAATACGACTCACTATAGGGGAATTGTGAGCGGATAACAA
TTCCCCTCTAGAAATAATTTTGTTTAACTTTAAGAAGGAGATATACATATGGCTAGCATGACTGGTGGAC
AGCAAATGGGTCGCGGATCCATGACAGATAAACGCAAAGATGGCTCAGGCAAATTGCTGTATTGCTCTTT
TTGCGGCAAAAGCCAGCATGAAGTGCGCAAGCTGATTGCCGGTCCATCCGTGTATATCTGCGACGAATGT
GTTGATTTATGTAACGACATCATTCGCGAAGAGATTAAAGAAGTTGCACCGCATCGTGAACGCAGTGCGC
TACCGACGCCGCATGAAATTCGCAACCACCTGGACGATTACGTTATCGGCCAGGAACAGGCGAAAAAAGT
GCTGGCGGTCGCGGTATACAACCATTACAAACGTCTGCGCAACGGCGATACCAGCAATGGCGTCGAGTTG
GGCAAAAGTAACATTCTGCTGATCGGTCCGACCGGTTCCGGTAAAACGCTGCTGGCTGAAACGCTGGCGC
GCCTGCTGGATGTTCCGTTCACCATGGCCGACGCGACTACACTGACCGAAGCCGGTTATGTGGGTGAAGA
CGTTGAAAACATCATTCAGAAGCTGTTGCAGAAATGCGACTACGATGTCCAGAAAGCACAGCGTGGTATT
GTCTACATCGATGAAATCGACAAGATTTCTCGTAAGTCAGACAACCCGTCCATTACCCGAGACGTTTCCG
GTGAAGGCGTACAGCAGGCACTGTTGAAACTGATCGAAGGTACGGTAGCTGCTGTTCCACCGCAAGGTGG
GCGTAAACATCCGCAGCAGGAATTCTTGCAGGTTGATACCTCTAAGATCCTGTTTATTTGTGGCGGTGCG
TTTGCCGGTCTGGATAAAGTGATTTCCCACCGTGTAGAAACCGGCTCCGGCATTGGTTTTGGCGCGACGG
TAAAAGCGAAGTCCGACAAAGCAAGCGAAGGCGAGCTGCTGGCGCAGGTTGAACCGGAAGATCTGATCAA
GTTTGGTCTTATCCCTGAGTTTATTGGTCGTCTGCCGGTTGTCGCAACGTTGAATGAACTGAGCGAAGAA
GCTCTGATTCAGATCCTCAAAGAGCCGAAAAACGCCCTGACCAAGCAGTATCAGGCGCTGTTTAATCTGG
AAGGCGTGGATCTGGAATTCCGTGACGAGGCGCTGGATGCTATCGCTAAGAAAGCGATGGCGCGTAAAAC
CGGTGCCCGTGGCCTGCGTTCCATCGTAGAAGCCGCACTGCTCGATACCATGTACGATCTGCCGTCCATG
GAAGACGTCGAAAAAGTGGTTATCGACGAGTCGGTAATTGATGGTCAAAGCGAACCGTTGCTGATTTATG
GCAAGCCGGAAGCGCAACAGGCATCTGGTGAAGCGGCCGCACTCGAGCACCACCACCACCACCACTGAGA
TCCGGCTGCTAACAAAGCCCGAAAGGAAGCTGAGTTGGCTGCTGCCACCGCTGAGCAATAACTAGCATAA
CCCCTTGGGGCCTCTAAACGGGTCTTGAGGGGTTTTTTGCTGAAAGGAGGAACTATATCCGGATTGGCGA
ATGGG
[124 nt withheld, positions 1686-1809]
C
[91 nt withheld, positions 1811-1901]
A
[49 nt withheld, positions 1903-1951]
CCTTTGACGTTGGAGTCCACGTTCTTT
[37 nt withheld, positions 1979-2015]
ACCCTATCTCGGTCTATTCTTTTGATTTATAAGGGATTTTGCCGATTTCGGCCTATTGGTTAAAAAATGA
GCTGATTTAACAAAAATTTAACGCGAATTTTAACAAAATATTAACGCTTACAATTTAGGTGGCACTTTTC
GGGGAAATGTGCGCGGAACCCCTATTTGTTTATTTTTCTAAATACATTCAAATATGTATCCGCTCATGAG
ACAATAACCCTGATAAATGCTTCAATAATATTGAAAAAGGAAGAGTATGAGTATTCAACATTTCCGTGTC
GCCCTTATTCCCTTTTTTGCGGCATTTTGCCTTCCTGTTTTTGCTCACCCAGAAACGCTGGTGAAAGTAA
AAGATGCTGAAGATCAGTTGGGTGCACGAGTGGGTTACATCGAACTGGATCTCAACAGCGGTAAGATCCT
TGAGAGTTTTCGCCCCGAAGAACGTTTTCCAATGATGAGCACTTTTAAAGTTCTGCTATGTGGCGCGGTA
TTATCCCGTATTGACGCCGGGCAAGAGCAACTCGGTCGCCGCATACACTATTCTCAGAATGACTTGGTTG
AGTACTCACCAGTCACAGAAAAGCATCTTACGGATGGCATGACAGTAAGAGAATTATGCAGTGCTGCCAT
AACCATGAGTGATAACACTGCGGCCAACTTACTTCTGACAACGATCGGAGGACCGAAGGAGCTAACCGCT
TTTTTGCACAACATGGGGGATCATGTAACTCGCCTTGATCGTTGGGAACCGGAGCTGAATGAAGCCATAC
CAAACGACGAGCGTGACACCACGATGCCTGCAGCAATGGCAACAACGTTGCGCAAACTATTAACTGGCGA
ACTACTTACTCTAGCTTCCCGGCAACAATTAATAGACTGGATGGAGGCGGATAAAGTTGCAGGACCACTT
CTGCGCTCGGCCCTTCCGGCTGGCTGGTTTATTGCTGATAAATCTGGAGCCGGTGAGCGTGGGTCTCGCG
GTATCATTGCAGCACTGGGGCCAGATGGTAAGCCCTCCCGTATCGTAGTTATCTACACGACGGGGAGTCA
GGCAACTATGGATGAACGAAATAGACAGATCGCTGAGATAGGTGCCTCACTGATTAAGCATTGGTAACTG
TCAGACCAAGTTTACTCATATATACTTTAGATTGATTTAAAACTTCATTTTTAATTTAAAAGGATCTAGG
TGAAGATCCTTTTTGATAATCTCATGACCAAAATCCCTTAACGTGAGTTTTCGTTCCACTGAGCGTCAGA
CCCCGTAGAAAAGATCAAAGGATCTTCTTGAGATCCTTTTTTTCTGCGCGTAATCTGCTGCTTGCAAACA
AAAAAACCACCGCTACCAGCGGTGGTTTGTTTGCCGGATCAAGAGCTACCAACTCTTTTTCCGAAGGTAA
CTGGCTTCAGCAGAGCGCAGATACCAAATACTGTCCTTCTAGTGTAGCCGTAGTTAGGCCACCACTTCAA
GAACTCTGTAGCACCGCCTACATACCTCGCTCTGCTAATCCTGTTACCAGTGGCTGCTGCCAGTGGCGAT
AAGTCGTGTCTTACCGGGTTGGACTCAAGACGATAGTTACCGGATAAGGCGCAGCGGTCGGGCTGAACGG
GGGGTTCGTGCACACAGCCCAGCTTGGAGCGAACGACCTACACCGAACTGAGATACCTACAGCGTGAGCT
ATGAGAAAGCGCCACGCTTCCCGAAGGGAGAAAGGCGGACAGGTATCCGGTAAGCGGCAGGGTCGGAACA
GGAGAGCGCACGAGGGAGCTTCCAGGGGGAAACGCCTGGTATCTTTATAGTCCTGTCGGGTTTCGCCACC
TCTGACTTGAGCGTCGATTTTTGTGATGCTCGTCAGGGGGGCGGAGCCTATGGAAAAACGCCAGCAACGC
GGCCTTTTTACGGTTCCTGGCCTTTTGCTGGCCTTTTGCTCACATGTTCTTTCCTGCGTTATCCCCTGAT
TCTGTGGATAACCGTATTACCGCCTTTGAGTGAGCTGATACCGCTCGCCGCAGCCGAACGACCGAGCGCA
GCGAGTCAGTGAGCGAGGAAGCGGAAGAGCGCCTGATGCGGTATTTTCTCCTTACGCATCTGTGCGGTAT
TTCACACCGCAATGGTGCACTCTCAGTACAATCTGCTCTGATGCCGCATAGTTAAGCCAGTATACACTCC
GCTATCGCTACGTGACTGGGTCATGGCTGCGCCCCGACACCCGCCAACACCCGCTGACGCGCCCTGACGG
GCTTGTCTGCTCCCGGCATCCGCTTACAGACAAGCTGTGACCGTCTCCGGGAGCTGCATGTGTCAGAGGT
TTTCACCGTCATCACCGAAACGCGCGAGGCAGCTGCGGTAAAGCTCATCAGCGTGGTCGTGAAGCGATTC
ACAGATGTCTGCCTGTTCATCCGCGTCCAGCTCGTTGAGTTTCTCCAGAAGCGTTAATGTCTGGCTTCTG
ATAAAGCGGGCCATGTTAAGGGCGGTTTTTTCCTGTTTGGTCACTGATGCCTCCGTGTAAGGGGGATTTC
TGTTCATGGGGGTAATGATACCGATGAAACGAGAGAGGATGCTCACGATACGGGTTACTGATGATGAACA
TGCCCGGTTACTGGAACGTTGTGAGGGTAAACAACTGGCGGTATGGATGCGGCGGGACCAGAGAAAAATC
ACTCAGGGTCAATGCCAGCGCTTCGTTAATACAGATGTAGGTGTTCCACAGGGTAGCCAGCAGCATCCTG
CGATGCAGATCCGGAACATAATGGTGCAGGGCGCTGACTTCCGCGTTTCCAGACTTTACGAAACACGGAA
ACCGAAGACCATTCATGTTGTTGCTCAGGTCGCAGACGTTTTGCAGCAGCAGTCGCTTCACGTTCGCTCG
CGTATCGGTGATTCATTCTGCTAACCAGTAAGGCAACCCCGCCAGCCTAGCCGGGTCCTCAACGACAGGA
GCACGATCATGCGCACCCGTGGGGCCGCCATGCCGGCGATAATGGCCTGCTTCTCGCCGAAACGTTTGGT
GGCGGGACCAGTGACGAAGGCTTGAGCGAGGGCGTGCAAGATTCCGAATACCGCAAGCGACAGGCCGATC
ATCGTCGCGCTCCAGCGAAAGCGGTCCTCGCCGAAAATGACCCAGAGCGCTGCCGGCACCTGTCCTACGA
GTTGCATGATAAAGAAGACAGTCATAAGTGCGGCGACGATAGTCATGCCCCGCGCCCACCGGAAGGAGCT
GACTGGGTTGAAGGCTCTCAAGGGCATCGGTCGAGATCCCGGTGCCTAATGAGTGAGCTAACTTACATTA
ATTGCGTTGCGCTCACTGCCCGCTTTCCAGTCGGGAAACCTGTCGTGCCAGCTGCATTAATGAATCGGCC
AACGCGCGGGGAGAGGCGGTTTGCGTATTGGGCGCCAGGGTGGTTTTTCTTTTCACCAGTGAGACGGGCA
ACAGCTGATTGCCCTTCACCGCCTGGCCCTGAGAGAGTTGCAGCAAGCGGTCCACGCTGGTTTGCCCCAG
CAGGCGAAAATCCTGTTTGATGGTGGTTAACGGCGGGATATAACATGAGCTGTCTTCGGTATCGTCGTAT
CCCACTACCGAGATATCCGCACCAACGCGCAGCCCGGACTCGGTAATGGCGCGCATTGCGCCCAGCGCCA
TCTGATCGTTGGCAACCAGCATCGCAGTGGGAACGATGCCCTCATTCAGCATTTGCATGGTTTGTTGAAA
ACCGGACATGGCACTCCAGTCGCCTTCCCGTTCCGCTATCGGCTGAATTTGATTGCGAGTGAGATATTTA
TGCCAGCCAGCCAGACGCAGACGCGCCGAGACAGAACTTAATGGGCCCGCTAACAGCGCGATTTGCTGGT
GACCCAATGCGACCAGATGCTCCACGCCCAGTCGCGTACCGTCTTCATGGGAGAAAATAATACTGTTGAT
GGGTGTCTGGTCAGAGACATCAAGAAATAACGCCGGAACATTAGTGCAGGCAGCTTCCACAGCAATGGCA
TCCTGGTCATCCAGCGGATAGTTAATGATCAGCCCACTGACGCGTTGCGCGAGAAGATTGTGCACCGCCG
CTTTACAGGCTTCGACGCCGCTTCGTTCTACCATCGACACCACCACGCTGGCACCCAGTTGATCGGCGCG
AGATTTAATCGCCGCGACAATTTGCGACGGCGCGTGCAGGGCCAGACTGGAGGTGGCAACGCCAATCAGC
AACGACTGTTTGCCCGCCAGTTGTTGTGCCACGCGGTTGGGAATGTAATTCAGCTCCGCCATCGCCGCTT
CCACTTTTTCCCGCGTTTTCGCAGAAACGTGGCTGGCCTGGTTCACCACGCGGGAAACGGTCTGATAAGA
GACACCGGCATACTCTGCGACATCGTATAACGTTACTGGTTTCACATTCACCACCCTGAATTGACTCTCT
TCCGGGCGCTATCATGCCATACCGCGAAAGGTTTTGCGCCATTCGATGGTGTCCGGGATCTCGACGCTCT
CCCTTATGCGACTCCTGCATTAGGAAGCAGCCCAGTAGTAGGTTGAGGCCGTTGAGCACCGCCGCCGCAA
GGAATGGTGCATGCAAGGAGATGGCGCCCAACAGTCCCCCGGCCACGGGGCCTGCCACCATACCCACGCC
GAAACAAGCGCTCATGAGCCCGAAGTGGCGAGCCCGATCTTCCCCATCGGT
Features (pLannotate 1.2.2; 20 found; start..end, strand, type, name):
    101..119     +  promoter       T7 promoter: promoter for bacteriophage T7 RNA polymerase
    120..144     +  protein_bind   lac operator: The lac repressor binds to the lac operator to inhibit transcription in E. coli. This inhibition can be relieved by adding lactose or isopropyl-β-D-thiogalactopyranoside (IPTG). lac repressor encoded by lacI
    159..181     +  RBS            RBS: efficient ribosome binding site from bacteriophage T7 gene 10 (Olins and Rangwala, 1989)
    189..221     +  CDS            T7 tag (gene 10 leader): leader peptide from bacteriophage T7 gene 10 promotes efficient translation in E. coli
    231..1502    +  CDS            clpX: CLPX_ECOLI - Also known as lopC. Experimental evidence at protein level: Swiss-Prot protein existence level 1. ATP-dependent specificity component of the Clp protease. Uses cycles of ATP binding and hydrolysis to unfold proteins and translocate them to the ClpP protease. It directs the protease to specific substrates both with and without the help of adapter proteins such as SspB. Participates in the final steps of RseA-sigma-E degradation, liberating sigma-E to induce the extracytoplasmic-stress response. It may bind to the lambda O substrate protein and present it to the ClpP protease in a f
   1518..1535    +  CDS            9xHis (fragment): 9xHis affinity tag
   1545..1594    +  CDS            SET1 (fragment): solubility-enhancement tag derived from T7 phage gene 10B
   1602..1649    +  terminator     T7 terminator: transcription terminator for bacteriophage T7 RNA polymerase
   1686..2114    +  rep_origin     f1 ori (sequence partly withheld): f1 bacteriophage origin of replication; arrow indicates direction of (+) strand synthesis
   2167..2271    +  promoter       AmpR promoter: bla
   2272..3132    +  CDS            AmpR: β-lactamase; bla; confers resistance to ampicillin, carbenicillin, and related antibiotics
   3303..3891    +  rep_origin     ori: high-copy-number ColE1/pMB1/pBR322/pUC origin of replication
   4077..4216    -  misc_feature   bom: basis of mobility region from pBR322
   4318..4509    -  CDS            rop: Rop protein, which maintains plasmids at low copy number; rop
   4526..4906    +  CDS            YPB1_ECOLX: Protein predicted: Swiss-Prot protein existence level 4. From Escherichia coli.
   4978..5269    -  CDS            TcR (fragment): tetracycline efflux protein; tet; confers resistance to tetracycline
   5284..5305    -  protein_bind   CAP binding site: CAP binding activates transcription in the presence of cAMP. E. coli catabolite activator protein
   5318..6400    -  CDS            lacI: lac repressor; lacI; The lac repressor binds to the lac operator to inhibit transcription in E. coli. This inhibition can be relieved by adding lactose or isopropyl-β-D-thiogalactopyranoside (IPTG).
   6401..6478    -  promoter       lacI promoter: lacI
   6486..79      -  CDS            TcR (fragment) (across the origin): tetracycline efflux protein; tet; confers resistance to tetracycline
