[The description below was written by a language model from this plasmid's Addgene catalogue record and pLannotate feature annotations shown in this document.]
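Description:
pET21a - Ec-ClpX is a bacterial expression plasmid built on the pET21a backbone for producing Escherichia coli ClpX, the ATP-binding unfoldase subunit of the Clp protease that recognises substrates, unfolds them and translocates them to ClpP. The roughly 1.3 kb clpX coding sequence was inserted between the BamHI and EcoRI sites, both of which are retained. It sits downstream of a T7 promoter fused to a lac operator, followed by the phage T7 gene 10 ribosome binding site and the short T7 tag leader. The annotated layout suggests the protein also carries this N-terminal leader, although the catalogue entry lists only the C-terminal tag. After the insert comes the backbone-encoded His tag (annotated as a six-codon fragment of a longer His tag), which supports metal-affinity purification, and then the T7 terminator. A plasmid-borne lacI gene with its own promoter supplies lac repressor, so transcription stays off until IPTG is added in a host that provides T7 RNA polymerase.

The plasmid replicates from a ColE1/pMB1-type origin accompanied by the pBR322 bom and rop elements, and it is selected with ampicillin through the β-lactamase gene. An f1 origin is also present, along with non-functional fragments of the pBR322 tetracycline resistance gene. The catalogue lists it as high copy, although rop normally moderates copy number. The depositor notes a K408E substitution relative to the reference genome and reports that it does not affect function. The sequenced record is 6,686 nt, slightly shorter than the stated total of 6,736 bp. The plasmid serves to express recombinant His-tagged ClpX, and it was deposited with a study of how granzyme B acts on bacterial proteins.
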