Addgene plasmid #111516: pET21a - Ec-ClpX
Purpose: Expresses E. coli ClpX with a C-terminal His tag
Depositing lab: Judy Lieberman. Depositing organization: Boston Children's Hospital. Publication: Granzyme B Disrupts Central Metabolism and Protein Synthesis in Bacteria to Promote an Immune Cell Death Program. Dotiwala F, Sen Santara S, Binker-Cosen AA, Li B, Chandrasekaran S, Lieberman J. Cell. 2017 Nov 16;171(5):1125-1137.e11. doi: 10.1016/j.cell.2017.10.004. Epub 2017 Oct 26. PubMed 29107333.
Backbone
  Vector backbone: pET21a
  Backbone size w/o insert (bp): 5443
  Total vector size (bp): 6736
  Vector type: Bacterial Expression
Growth in bacteria
  Bacterial resistance: Ampicillin, 100 μg/mL
  Growth temperature: 37°C
  Growth strain: DH5alpha
  Copy number: High Copy
Gene/Insert
  Gene/Insert name: ClpX (alt name: ATP-dependent Clp protease ATP-binding subunit clpX)
  Species: Escherichia coli
  Insert size (bp): 1275
  GenBank ID: NC_000913.3
  Promoter: T7
  Tag / fusion protein: His tag (C terminal on backbone)
  Cloning method: Restriction Enzyme; 5′ cloning site BamHI (not destroyed); 3′ cloning site EcoRI (not destroyed)
  Sequencing primers: 5′ T7 Forward
Terms and licenses: Academic/Nonprofit Terms; Industry Terms: Not Available to Industry
Depositor comments: Depositor confirms K408E compared to NC_000913.3 has no impact on function.
How to cite: pET21a - Ec-ClpX was a gift from Judy Lieberman (Addgene plasmid # 111516 ; http://n2t.net/addgene:111516 ; RRID:Addgene_111516)
